Addgene plasmid #180006: pAAV-hSyn-GRAB_NTS1.0
Purpose: Expresses the neurotensin sensor GRAB_NTS1.0 in neurons
Depositing lab: Yulong Li. Depositing organization: Peking University.
Backbone
  Vector backbone: pAAV
  Backbone size w/o insert (bp): 4495
  Vector type: AAV
Growth in bacteria
  Bacterial resistance: Ampicillin, 100 μg/mL
  Growth temperature: 37°C
  Growth strain: NEB Stable
  Copy number: High Copy
Gene/Insert
  Gene/Insert name: neurotensin sensor GRAB_NTS1.0
  Species: H. sapiens (human), M. musculus (mouse)
  Insert size (bp): 2127
  Promoter: hSyn
  Cloning method: Gibson Cloning
  Sequencing primers: 5′ F_hSyn_IgK: GAGAGCGCAGTCGAGAAACCGGTGCCACC
Terms and licenses: Academic/Nonprofit Terms; Industry Terms: Not Available to Industry
How to cite: pAAV-hSyn-GRAB_NTS1.0 was a gift from Yulong Li (Addgene plasmid # 180006 ; http://n2t.net/addgene:180006 ; RRID:Addgene_180006)
