[The description below was written by a language model from this plasmid's Addgene catalogue record and pLannotate feature annotations shown in this document.]
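Description:
pAAV-hSyn-GRAB_NTS1.0 is an adeno-associated virus transfer plasmid of about 6.6 kb, built on a pAAV backbone, for expressing a genetically encoded fluorescent neurotensin sensor in neurons. It is propagated in E. coli as a high-copy plasmid through a ColE1/pUC-type origin and selected with ampicillin via the β-lactamase gene. An f1 phage origin is also present. The recorded recombination-deficient growth strain is a common choice for keeping the repeat-rich AAV inverted terminal repeats stable. The annotation finds a complete AAV2 ITR downstream of the cassette but only short ITR fragments at the upstream end. This may reflect the difficulty of sequencing or annotating these hairpin regions rather than a true deletion.

Between the ITRs, the human synapsin I promoter drives neuron-restricted transcription of the roughly 2.1 kb sensor insert. The coding region begins with a mouse Igκ leader, a signal peptide that directs the protein into the secretory pathway for display at the plasma membrane. The feature table identifies an EGFP-derived segment embedded within the open reading frame. This fits the GRAB design, in which a circularly permuted fluorescent protein is inserted into a G protein-coupled receptor so that ligand binding changes fluorescence. The record lists human and mouse as source species but does not name the receptor scaffold, and the flanking sensor sequence is unannotated. A WPRE follows the coding sequence to boost transcript stability and expression, and a human growth hormone polyadenylation signal terminates the transcript.

The plasmid is intended for packaging into recombinant AAV, or for direct transfection, to image neurotensin dynamics in neurons.
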