Features (pLannotate 1.2.2; 17 found; start..end, strand, type, name):
     12..39      +  repeat_region  AAV2 ITR (fragment): inverted terminal repeat of adeno-associated virus serotype 2 inverted
     68..95      +  repeat_region  AAV2 ITR (fragment): inverted terminal repeat of adeno-associated virus serotype 2 inverted
    145..567     +  promoter       hSyn promoter (fragment): human synapsin I promoter; confers neuron-specific expression (Kügler et al., 2003)
    587..649     +  sig_peptide    Igκ leader: leader sequence from mouse immunoglobulin κ light chain
    651..668     +  protein_bind   attB1 (fragment): mutant version of attB; core recombination site for the Gateway® BP reaction BP Clonase™
   1574..2296    +  CDS            cEGFP: cEGFP is a basic (constitutively fluorescent) green fluorescent protein published in 2008, derived from Aequorea victoria.
   2712..2738    +  misc_feature   MCS (fragment): pBluescript multiple cloning site
   2738..3326    +  misc_feature   WPRE: woodchuck hepatitis virus posttranscriptional regulatory element
   3358..3834    +  polyA_signal   hGH poly(A) signal: human growth hormone polyadenylation signal
   3874..4014    +  repeat_region  AAV2 ITR: inverted terminal repeat of adeno-associated virus serotype 2 inverted
   4019..4070    -  misc_feature   bom (fragment): basis of mobility region from pBR322
   4089..4544    +  rep_origin     f1 ori (sequence partly withheld): f1 bacteriophage origin of replication; arrow indicates direction of (+) strand synthesis
   4545..4594    -  misc_feature   bom (fragment): basis of mobility region from pBR322
   4696..4731    -  CDS            rop (fragment): Rop protein, which maintains plasmids at low copy number; rop
   4826..4930    +  promoter       AmpR promoter: bla
   4931..5791    +  CDS            AmpR: β-lactamase; bla; confers resistance to ampicillin, carbenicillin, and related antibiotics
   5962..6550    +  rep_origin     ori: high-copy-number ColE1/pMB1/pBR322/pUC origin of replication
>Addgene plasmid #180006 | pAAV-hSyn-GRAB_NTS1.0 | addgene full sequence | sequence record 358494 | Addgene NGS Result
CCTGCAGGCAGCTGCGCGCTCGCTCGCTCACTGAGGCCGCCCGGGCGTCGGGCGACCTTTGGTCGCCCGG
CCTCAGTGAGCGAGCGAGCGCGCAGAGAGGGAGTGGCCAACTCCATCACTAGGGGTTCCTGCGGCCGCAC
GCGTATGAGGCGGGGTGGGGGTGCCTACCTGACGACCGACCCCGACCCACTGGACAAGCACCCAACCCCC
ATTCCCCAAATTGCGCATCCCCTATCAGAGAGGGGGAGGGGAAACAGGATGCGGCGAGGCGCGTGCGCAC
TGCCAGCTTCAGCACCGCGGACAGTGCCTTCGCCCCCGCCTGGCGGCGCGCGCCACCGCCGCCTCAGCAC
TGAAGGCGCGCTGACGTCACTCGCCGGTCCCCCGCAAACTCCCCTTCCCGGCCACCTTGGTCGCGTCCGC
GCCGCCGCCGGCCCAGCCGGACCGCACCACGCGAGGCGCGAGATAGGGGGGCACGGGCGCGACCATCTGC
GCTGCGGCGCCGGCGACTCAGCGCTGCCTCAGTCTGCGGTGGGCAGCGGAGGAGTCGTGTCGTGCCTGAG
AGCGCAGTCGAGAAACCGGTGCCACCATGGAGACAGACACACTCCTGCTATGGGTACTGCTGCTCTGGGT
TCCAGGTTCCACTGGTGACACAAGTTTGTACAAAAAAGTTGGCACCACCGGTCGCCTCAACAGCTCCGCG
CCGGGAACCCCGGGCACGCCGGCCGCCGACCCCTTCCAGCGGGCGCAGGCCGGACTGGAGGAGGCGCTGC
TGGCCCCGGGCTTCGGCAACGCTTCGGGCAACGCGTCGGAGCGCGTCCTGGCGGCACCCAGCAGCGAGCT
GGACGTGAACACCGACATCTACTCCAAGGTGCTGGTGACCGCCGTGTACCTGGCGCTCTTCGTGGTGGGC
ACGGTGGGCAACACGGTGACGGCGTTCACGCTGGCGCGGAAGAAGTCGCTGCAGAGCCTGCAGAGCACGG
TGCATTACCACCTGGGCAGCCTGGCGCTGTCCGACCTGCTCACCCTGCTGCTGGCCATGCCCGTGGAGCT
GTACAACTTCATCTGGGTGCACCACCCCTGGGCCTTCGGCGACGCCGGCTGCCGCGGCTACTACTTCCTG
CGCGACGCCTGCACCTACGCCACGGCCCTCAACGTGGCCAGCCTGAGTGTGGAGCGCTACCTGGCCATCT
GCCACCCCTTCAAGGCCAAGACCCTCATGTCCCGAAGCCGCACCAAGAAGTTCATCAGCGCCATCTGGCT
CGCCTCGGCCCTGCTGGCGGTGCCTATGCTGTTCACCATGGGCGAGCAGAACCGCAGCGCCGACGGCCAG
CACGCCGGCGGCCTGGTGTGCACCCCCACCATCCACACTGCCACCGTCAAGGTCGTCATACAGGTCAACA
CCTTCATGTCCTTCATATTCCCCATGGTGGTCATCTCGGTCCTGAACACCATCATCGCCAACAAGCTGAC
CGTCATGGTACGCCAGGCGGCCGAGCAGCTCAACGGCGCCCCTGGCGAGCCCGCGCCGGCCGGGCCGCGC
GACACCGACGCGCTGGACCTGGAGGAGGGAGGAAACGTCTATATCAAGGCCGACAAGCAGAAGAACGGCA
TCAAGGCGGCGTTCAATATCCGCCACAACATCGAGGACGGCGGCGTGCAGCTCGCCTACCACTACCAGCA
GAACACCCCCATCGGCGACGGCCCCGTGCTGCTGCCCGACAACCACTACCTGAGCGTGCAGTCCAAACTT
TCGAAAGACCCCAACGAGAAGCGCGATCACATGGTCCTGCTGGAGTTCGTGACCGCCGCCGGGATCACTT
GGGGCATGGACGAGCTGTACAAGGGCGGTACCGGAGGGAGCATGGTGAGAAAGGGCGAGGAGCTGTTCAC
CGGGGTGGTGCCCATCCTGGTCGAGCTGGACGGCGACGTAAACGGCCACAAGTTCAGCGTGGGCGGCGAG
GGTGAGGGCGATGCCACCGAGGGCAAGCTGACCCTGAAGTTCATCTGCACCACCGGCAAGCTGCCCGTGC
CCTGGCCCACCCTCGTGACCACCCTGACCTACGGCGTGCAGTGCTTCAGCCGCTACCCCGACCACATGAA
GCAGCACGACTTCTTCAAGTCCGCCATGCCCGAAGGCTACATCCAGGAGCGCACCATCTTCTTCAAGGAC
GACGGCAACTACAAGACCCGCGCCGAGGTGAAGTTCGAGGGCGACACCCTGGTGAACCGCATCGAGCTGA
AGGGCATCGACTTCAAGGAGGACGGCAACATCCTGGGGCACAAGCTGGAGTACAACACCGGAGCAGCAGC
ACGCTGGCGCGGGCGGGAGCCTAATAGGGTCCAGGCCCTGCGGCACGGCGTGCGCGTCCTACGTGCAGTG
GTCATCGCCTTTGTGGTCTGCTGGCTGCCCTACCACGTGCGGCGCCTCATGTTCTGCTACATCTCGGATG
AGCAGTGGACTCCGTTCCTCTATGACTTCTACCACTACTTCTACATGGTGACCAACGCACTCTTCTACGT
CAGCTCCACCATCAACCCCATCCTGTACAACCTCGTCTCTGCCAACTTCCGCCACATCTTCCTGGCCACA
CTGGCCTGCCTCTGCCCGGTGTGGCGGCGCAGGAGGAAGAGGCCAGCCTTCTCGAGGAAGGCCGACAGCG
TGTCCAGCAACCACACCCTCTCCAGCAATGCCACCCGCGAGACGCTGTACTAGGAATTCGATATCAAGCT
TATCGATAATCAACCTCTGGATTACAAAATTTGTGAAAGATTGACTGGTATTCTTAACTATGTTGCTCCT
TTTACGCTATGTGGATACGCTGCTTTAATGCCTTTGTATCATGCTATTGCTTCCCGTATGGCTTTCATTT
TCTCCTCCTTGTATAAATCCTGGTTGCTGTCTCTTTATGAGGAGTTGTGGCCCGTTGTCAGGCAACGTGG
CGTGGTGTGCACTGTGTTTGCTGACGCAACCCCCACTGGTTGGGGCATTGCCACCACCTGTCAGCTCCTT
TCCGGGACTTTCGCTTTCCCCCTCCCTATTGCCACGGCGGAACTCATCGCCGCCTGCCTTGCCCGCTGCT
GGACAGGGGCTCGGCTGTTGGGCACTGACAATTCCGTGGTGTTGTCGGGGAAATCATCGTCCTTTCCTTG
GCTGCTCGCCTATGTTGCCACCTGGATTCTGCGCGGGACGTCCTTCTGCTACGTCCCTTCGGCCCTCAAT
CCAGCGGACCTTCCTTCCCGCGGCCTGCTGCCGGCTCTGCGGCCTCTTCCGCGTCTTCGCCTTCGCCCTC
AGACGAGTCGGATCTCCCTTTGGGCCGCCTCCCCGCATCGATACCGAGCGCTGCTCGAGAGATCTACGGG
TGGCATCCCTGTGACCCCTCCCCAGTGCCTCTCCTGGCCCTGGAAGTTGCCACTCCAGTGCCCACCAGCC
TTGTCCTAATAAAATTAAGTTGCATCATTTTGTCTGACTAGGTGTCCTTCTATAATATTATGGGGTGGAG
GGGGGTGGTATGGAGCAAGGGGCAAGTTGGGAAGACAACCTGTAGGGCCTGCGGGGTCTATTGGGAACCA
AGCTGGAGTGCAGTGGCACAATCTTGGCTCACTGCAATCTCCGCCTCCTGGGTTCAAGCGATTCTCCTGC
CTCAGCCTCCCGAGTTGTTGGGATTCCAGGCATGCATGACCAGGCTCAGCTAATTTTTGTTTTTTTGGTA
GAGACGGGGTTTCACCATATTGGCCAGGCTGGTCTCCAACTCCTAATCTCAGGTGATCTACCCACCTTGG
CCTCCCAAATTGCTGGGATTACAGGCGTGAACCACTGCTCCCTTCCCTGTCCTTCTGATTTTGTAGGTAA
CCACGTGCGGACCGAGCGGCCGCAGGAACCCCTAGTGATGGAGTTGGCCACTCCCTCTCTGCGCGCTCGC
TCGCTCACTGAGGCCGGGCGACCAAAGGTCGCCCGACGCCCGGGCTTTGCCCGGGCGGCCTCAGTGAGCG
AGCGAGCGCGCAGCTGCCTGCAGGGGCGCCTGATGCGGTATTTTCTCCTTACGCATCTGTGCGGTATTTC
ACACCGCATA
[95 nt withheld, positions 4071-4165]
T
[46 nt withheld, positions 4167-4212]
C
[141 nt withheld, positions 4214-4354]
CCTTTGACGTTGGAGTCCACGTTCTTT
[37 nt withheld, positions 4382-4418]
ACTCTATCTCGGGCTATTCTTTTGATTTATAAGGGATTTTGCCGATTTCGGTCTATTGGTTAAAAAATGA
GCTGATTTAACAAAAATTTAACGCGAATTTTAACAAAATATTAACGTTTACAATTTTATGGTGCACTCTC
AGTACAATCTGCTCTGATGCCGCATAGTTAAGCCAGCCCCGACACCCGCCAACACCCGCTGACGCGCCCT
GACGGGCTTGTCTGCTCCCGGCATCCGCTTACAGACAAGCTGTGACCGTCTCCGGGAGCTGCATGTGTCA
GAGGTTTTCACCGTCATCACCGAAACGCGCGAGACGAAAGGGCCTCGTGATACGCCTATTTTTATAGGTT
AATGTCATGATAATAATGGTTTCTTAGACGTCAGGTGGCACTTTTCGGGGAAATGTGCGCGGAACCCCTA
TTTGTTTATTTTTCTAAATACATTCAAATATGTATCCGCTCATGAGACAATAACCCTGATAAATGCTTCA
ATAATATTGAAAAAGGAAGAGTATGAGTATTCAACATTTCCGTGTCGCCCTTATTCCCTTTTTTGCGGCA
TTTTGCCTTCCTGTTTTTGCTCACCCAGAAACGCTGGTGAAAGTAAAAGATGCTGAAGATCAGTTGGGTG
CACGAGTGGGTTACATCGAACTGGATCTCAACAGCGGTAAGATCCTTGAGAGTTTTCGCCCCGAAGAACG
TTTTCCAATGATGAGCACTTTTAAAGTTCTGCTATGTGGCGCGGTATTATCCCGTATTGACGCCGGGCAA
GAGCAACTCGGTCGCCGCATACACTATTCTCAGAATGACTTGGTTGAGTACTCACCAGTCACAGAAAAGC
ATCTTACGGATGGCATGACAGTAAGAGAATTATGCAGTGCTGCCATAACCATGAGTGATAACACTGCGGC
CAACTTACTTCTGACAACGATCGGAGGACCGAAGGAGCTAACCGCTTTTTTGCACAACATGGGGGATCAT
GTAACTCGCCTTGATCGTTGGGAACCGGAGCTGAATGAAGCCATACCAAACGACGAGCGTGACACCACGA
TGCCTGTAGCAATGGCAACAACGTTGCGCAAACTATTAACTGGCGAACTACTTACTCTAGCTTCCCGGCA
ACAATTAATAGACTGGATGGAGGCGGATAAAGTTGCAGGACCACTTCTGCGCTCGGCCCTTCCGGCTGGC
TGGTTTATTGCTGATAAATCTGGAGCCGGTGAGCGTGGGTCTCGCGGTATCATTGCAGCACTGGGGCCAG
ATGGTAAGCCCTCCCGTATCGTAGTTATCTACACGACGGGGAGTCAGGCAACTATGGATGAACGAAATAG
ACAGATCGCTGAGATAGGTGCCTCACTGATTAAGCATTGGTAACTGTCAGACCAAGTTTACTCATATATA
CTTTAGATTGATTTAAAACTTCATTTTTAATTTAAAAGGATCTAGGTGAAGATCCTTTTTGATAATCTCA
TGACCAAAATCCCTTAACGTGAGTTTTCGTTCCACTGAGCGTCAGACCCCGTAGAAAAGATCAAAGGATC
TTCTTGAGATCCTTTTTTTCTGCGCGTAATCTGCTGCTTGCAAACAAAAAAACCACCGCTACCAGCGGTG
GTTTGTTTGCCGGATCAAGAGCTACCAACTCTTTTTCCGAAGGTAACTGGCTTCAGCAGAGCGCAGATAC
CAAATACTGTTCTTCTAGTGTAGCCGTAGTTAGGCCACCACTTCAAGAACTCTGTAGCACCGCCTACATA
CCTCGCTCTGCTAATCCTGTTACCAGTGGCTGCTGCCAGTGGCGATAAGTCGTGTCTTACCGGGTTGGAC
TCAAGACGATAGTTACCGGATAAGGCGCAGCGGTCGGGCTGAACGGGGGGTTCGTGCACACAGCCCAGCT
TGGAGCGAACGACCTACACCGAACTGAGATACCTACAGCGTGAGCTATGAGAAAGCGCCACGCTTCCCGA
AGGGAGAAAGGCGGACAGGTATCCGGTAAGCGGCAGGGTCGGAACAGGAGAGCGCACGAGGGAGCTTCCA
GGGGGAAACGCCTGGTATCTTTATAGTCCTGTCGGGTTTCGCCACCTCTGACTTGAGCGTCGATTTTTGT
GATGCTCGTCAGGGGGGCGGAGCCTATGGAAAAACGCCAGCAACGCGGCCTTTTTACGGTTCCTGGCCTT
TTGCTGGCCTTTTGCTCACATGT
